Addgene plasmid #209101: pLKO.1-shCdh10.1 GFP
Purpose: GFP expressing shRNA targeting Cdh10
Depositing lab: Cagla Eroglu. Depositing organization: Duke University. Publication: delta-Catenin controls astrocyte morphogenesis via layer-specific astrocyte-neuron cadherin interactions. Tan CX, Bindu DS, Hardin EJ, Sakers K, Baumert R, Ramirez JJ, Savage JT, Eroglu C. J Cell Biol. 2023 Nov 6;222(11):e202303138. doi: 10.1083/jcb.202303138. Epub 2023 Sep 14. PubMed 37707499.
Backbone
  Vector backbone: pLKO.1
Growth in bacteria
  Bacterial resistance: Ampicillin, 100 μg/mL
  Growth temperature: 37°C
  Growth strain: NEB Stable
  Copy number: High Copy
Gene/Insert
  Gene/Insert name: shCdh10.1
  gRNA/shRNA sequence: ATG​AGA​ACC​GAA​GAC​TAT​ATA
Terms and licenses: Academic/Nonprofit Terms; Industry Terms: Not Available to Industry
How to cite: pLKO.1-shCdh10.1 GFP was a gift from Cagla Eroglu (Addgene plasmid # 209101 ; http://n2t.net/addgene:209101 ; RRID:Addgene_209101)
