[The description below was written by a language model from this plasmid's Addgene catalogue record and pLannotate feature annotations shown in this document.]
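Description:
pLKO.1-shCdh10.1 GFP is a third-generation, self-inactivating HIV-1 lentiviral shRNA vector built on the pLKO.1 backbone and designed to knock down Cdh10 (cadherin-10) while marking transduced or transfected cells with green fluorescence. In bacteria it is maintained at high copy through a ColE1/pUC-type origin and selected with ampicillin via the β-lactamase gene. An f1 origin and an SV40 origin and poly(A) signal are also present in the backbone, along with remnants of pBluescript-style lac, T3 and T7 elements.

The viral genome is transcribed from a chimeric RSV promoter fused to a truncated 5' LTR, which makes packaging Tat-independent. It carries the Ψ packaging signal with a gag fragment, the Rev response element for nuclear export of the unspliced genome, the cPPT/CTS for efficient nuclear import, and a ΔU3 3' LTR that inactivates LTR promoter activity after integration. A human U6 RNA polymerase III promoter lies at the end of the linearised sequence record, so the hairpin it drives falls at the junction of the circular map and is not annotated as its own feature. In place of the usual pLKO.1 puromycin cassette, only a fragment of the hPGK promoter remains. It is followed by a CAG-type unit (CMV enhancer, chicken β-actin promoter and chimeric intron) driving EGFP. A single loxP site sits downstream of EGFP, and a WPRE then enhances transcript expression.

The record does not state the target species. The associated publication concerns astrocyte–neuron cadherin interactions in astrocyte morphogenesis, which is consistent with use for Cdh10 silencing with fluorescent identification of the manipulated cells.
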