Features (pLannotate 1.2.2; 32 found; start..end, strand, type, name):
     68..185     +  misc_feature   cPPT/CTS: central polypurine tract and central termination sequence of HIV-1
    234..495     +  promoter       hPGK promoter (fragment): human phosphoglycerate kinase 1 promoter
    552..855     +  enhancer       CMV enhancer: human cytomegalovirus immediate early enhancer
    857..1133    +  promoter       chicken β-actin promoter: No description available
   1134..2150    +  intron         chimeric intron: chimera between introns from chicken β-actin and rabbit β-globin
   2233..2949    +  CDS            EGFP: EGFP is a basic (constitutively fluorescent) green fluorescent protein published in 1996, derived from Aequorea victoria. It is reported to be a rapidly-maturing weak dimer with moderate acid sensitivity.
   2972..3005    +  protein_bind   loxP: Cre-mediated recombination occurs in the 8-bp core sequence (GCATACAT). Cre recombinase
   3038..3061    +  misc_feature   MCS (fragment): pBluescript multiple cloning site
   3061..3649    +  misc_feature   WPRE: woodchuck hepatitis virus posttranscriptional regulatory element
   3650..3669    +  misc_feature   MCS (fragment): pBluescript multiple cloning site
   3671..3856    +  CDS            nef (fragment): NEF_HV1Z2 - Experimental evidence at protein level: Swiss-Prot protein existence level 1. Extracellular Nef protein targets CD4(+) T-lymphocytes for apoptosis by interacting with CXCR4 surface receptors. From Human immunodeficiency virus type 1 group M subtype D (isolate Z2/CDC-Z34) (HIV-1).
   3858..4091    +  LTR            3' LTR (ΔU3): self-inactivating 3' long terminal repeat (LTR) from HIV-1
   4163..4284    +  polyA_signal   SV40 poly(A) signal: SV40 polyadenylation signal
   4324..4459    +  rep_origin     SV40 ori: SV40 origin of replication
   4480..4498    -  promoter       T7 promoter: promoter for bacteriophage T7 RNA polymerase
   4506..4661    +  CDS            lacZα (fragment): LacZα fragment of β-galactosidase; lacZ fragment
   4666..5094    +  rep_origin     f1 ori (sequence partly withheld): f1 bacteriophage origin of replication; arrow indicates direction of (+) strand synthesis
   5147..5251    +  promoter       AmpR promoter: bla
   5252..6112    +  CDS            AmpR: β-lactamase; bla; confers resistance to ampicillin, carbenicillin, and related antibiotics
   6283..6871    +  rep_origin     ori: high-copy-number ColE1/pMB1/pBR322/pUC origin of replication
   7054..7146    +  CDS            lacI (fragment): lac repressor; lacI; The lac repressor binds to the lac operator to inhibit transcription in E. coli. This inhibition can be relieved by adding lactose or isopropyl-β-D-thiogalactopyranoside (IPTG).
   7159..7180    +  protein_bind   CAP binding site: CAP binding activates transcription in the presence of cAMP. E. coli catabolite activator protein
   7195..7225    +  promoter       lac promoter: promoter for the E. coli lac operon
   7233..7249    +  protein_bind   lac operator: The lac repressor binds to the lac operator to inhibit transcription in E. coli. This inhibition can be relieved by adding lactose or isopropyl-β-D-thiogalactopyranoside (IPTG). lac repressor encoded by lacI
   7294..7312    +  promoter       T3 promoter: promoter for bacteriophage T3 RNA polymerase
   7340..7566    +  promoter       RSV promoter: Rous sarcoma virus enhancer/promoter
   7567..7747    +  LTR            5' LTR (truncated): truncated 5' long terminal repeat (LTR) from HIV-1
   7794..7919    +  misc_feature   HIV-1 Ψ: packaging signal of human immunodeficiency virus type 1
   7903..8266    +  CDS            HIV-1 gag (fragment): gag protein from human immunodeficiency virus 1; gag
   8412..8645    +  misc_feature   RRE: The Rev response element (RRE) of HIV-1 allows for Rev-dependent mRNA export from the nucleus to the cytoplasm.
   9022..9122    +  CDS            Rev (fragment): human immunodeficiency virus 1 (HIV-1) Rev protein; rev; enhances nuclear export of unspliced and incompletely spliced viral mRNAs
   9172..9412    +  promoter       U6 promoter: RNA polymerase III promoter for human U6 snRNA
>Addgene plasmid #209101 | pLKO.1-shCdh10.1 GFP | addgene full sequence | sequence record 416782 | Addgene NGS Result
TATATAGTCTTCGGTTCTCATTTTTTGAATTCTCGACCTCGAGACAAATGGCAGTATTCATCCACAATTT
TAAAAGAAAAGGGGGGATTGGGGGGTACAGTGCAGGGGAAAGAATAGTAGACATAATAGCAACAGACATA
CAAACTAAAGAATTACAAAAACAAATTACAAAAATTCAAAATTTTCGGGTTTATTACAGGGACAGCAGAG
ATCCACTTTGGCCGCGGCTCGAGGGGGTTGGGGTTGCGCCTTTTCCAAGGCAGCCCTGGGTTTGCGCAGG
GACGCGGCTGCTCTGGGCGTGGTTCCGGGAAACGCAGCGGCGCCGACCCTGGGTCTCGCACATTCTTCAC
GTCCGTTCGCAGCGTCACCCGGATCTTCGCCGCTACCCTTGTGGGCCCCCCGGCGACGCTTCCTGCTCCG
CCCCTAAGTCGGGAAGGTTCCTTGCGGTTCGCGGCGTGCCGGACGTGACAAACGGAAGCCGCACGTCTCA
CTAGTTATTAATAGTAATCAATTACGGGGTCATTAGTTCATAGCCCATATATGGAGTTCCGCGTTACATA
ACTTACGGTAAATGGCCCGCCTGGCTGACCGCCCAACGACCCCCGCCCATTGACGTCAATAATGACGTAT
GTTCCCATAGTAACGCCAATAGGGACTTTCCATTGACGTCAATGGGTGGAGTATTTACGGTAAACTGCCC
ACTTGGCAGTACATCAAGTGTATCATATGCCAAGTACGCCCCCTATTGACGTCAATGACGGTAAATGGCC
CGCCTGGCATTATGCCCAGTACATGACCTTATGGGACTTTCCTACTTGGCAGTACATCTACGTATTAGTC
ATCGCTATTACCATGGTCGAGGTGAGCCCCACGTTCTGCTTCACTCTCCCCATCTCCCCCCCCTCCCCAC
CCCCAATTTTGTATTTATTTATTTTTTAATTATTTTGTGCAGCGATGGGGGCGGGGGGGGGGGGGGGCGC
GCGCCAGGCGGGGCGGGGCGGGGCGAGGGGCGGGGCGGGGCGAGGCGGAGAGGTGCGGCGGCAGCCAATC
AGAGCGGCGCGCTCCGAAAGTTTCCTTTTATGGCGAGGCGGCGGCGGCGGCGGCCCTATAAAAAGCGAAG
CGCGCGGCGGGCGGGAGTCGCTGCGCGCTGCCTTCGCCCCGTGCCCCGCTCCGCCGCCGCCTCGCGCCGC
CCGCCCCGGCTCTGACTGACCGCGTTACTCCCACAGGTGAGCGGGCGGGACGGCCCTTCTCCTCCGGGCT
GTAATTAGCGCTTGGTTTAATGACGGCTTGTTTCTTTTCTGTGGCTGCGTGAAAGCCTTGAGGGGCTCCG
GGAGGGCCCTTTGTGCGGGGGGAGCGGCTCGGGGGGTGCGTGCGTGTGTGTGTGCGTGGGGAGCGCCGCG
TGCGGCTCCGCGCTGCCCGGCGGCTGTGAGCGCTGCGGGCGCGGCGCGGGGCTTTGTGCGCTCCGCAGTG
TGCGCGAGGGGAGCGCGGCCGGGGGCGGTGCCCCGCGGTGCGGGGGGGGCTGCGAGGGGAACAAAGGCTG
CGTGCGGGGTGTGTGCGTGGGGGGGTGAGCAGGGGGTGTGGGCGCGTCGGTCGGGCTGCAACCCCCCCTG
CACCCCCCTCCCCGAGTTGCTGAGCACGGCCCGGCTTCGGGTGCGGGGCTCCGTACGGGGCGTGGCGCGG
GGCTCGCCGTGCCGGGCGGGGGGTGGCGGCAGGTGGGGGTGCCGGGCGGGGCGGGGCCGCCTCGGGCCGG
GGAGGGCTCGGGGGAGGGGCGCGGCGGCCCCCGGAGCGCCGGCGGCTGTCGAGGCGCGGCGAGCCGCAGC
CATTGCCTTTTATGGTAATCGTGCGAGAGGGCGCAGGGACTTCCTTTGTCCCAAATCTGTGCGGAGCCGA
AATCTGGGAGGCGCCGCCGCACCCCCTCTAGCGGGCGCGGGGCGAAGCGGTGCGGCGCCGGCAGGAAGGA
AATGGGCGGGGAGGGCCTTCGTGCGTCGCCGCGCCGCCGTCCCCTTCTCCCTCTCCAGCCTCGGGGCTGT
CCGCGGGGGGACGGCTGCCTTCGGGGGGGACGGGGCAGGGCGGGGTTCGGCTTCTGGCGTGTGACCGGCG
GCTCTAGAGCCTCTGCTAACCATGTTCATGCCTTCTTCTTTTTCCTACAGCTCCTGGGCAACGTGCTGGT
TATTGTGCTGTCTCATCATTTTGGCAAAGAATTCGCGGCCGCTAGCGCTACCGGTCGCCACCATGGTGAG
CAAGGGCGAGGAGCTGTTCACCGGGGTGGTGCCCATCCTGGTCGAGCTGGACGGCGACGTAAACGGCCAC
AAGTTCAGCGTGTCCGGCGAGGGCGAGGGCGATGCCACCTACGGCAAGCTGACCCTGAAGTTCATCTGCA
CCACCGGCAAGCTGCCCGTGCCCTGGCCCACCCTCGTGACCACCCTGACCTACGGCGTGCAGTGCTTCAG
CCGCTACCCCGACCACATGAAGCAGCACGACTTCTTCAAGTCCGCCATGCCCGAAGGCTACGTCCAGGAG
CGCACCATCTTCTTCAAGGACGACGGCAACTACAAGACCCGCGCCGAGGTGAAGTTCGAGGGCGACACCC
TGGTGAACCGCATCGAGCTGAAGGGCATCGACTTCAAGGAGGACGGCAACATCCTGGGGCACAAGCTGGA
GTACAACTACAACAGCCACAACGTCTATATCATGGCCGACAAGCAGAAGAACGGCATCAAGGTGAACTTC
AAGATCCGCCACAACATCGAGGACGGCAGCGTGCAGCTCGCCGACCACTACCAGCAGAACACCCCCATCG
GCGACGGCCCCGTGCTGCTGCCCGACAACCACTACCTGAGCACCCAGTCCGCCCTGAGCAAAGACCCCAA
CGAGAAGCGCGATCACATGGTCCTGCTGGAGTTCGTGACCGCCGCCGGGATCACTCTCGGCATGGACGAG
CTGTACAAGTAGGAATTCGTCGAGGGACCTAATAACTTCGTATAGCATACATTATACGAAGTTATACATG
TTTAAGGGTTCCGGTTCCACTAGGTACAATTCGATATCAAGCTTATCGATAATCAACCTCTGGATTACAA
AATTTGTGAAAGATTGACTGGTATTCTTAACTATGTTGCTCCTTTTACGCTATGTGGATACGCTGCTTTA
ATGCCTTTGTATCATGCTATTGCTTCCCGTATGGCTTTCATTTTCTCCTCCTTGTATAAATCCTGGTTGC
TGTCTCTTTATGAGGAGTTGTGGCCCGTTGTCAGGCAACGTGGCGTGGTGTGCACTGTGTTTGCTGACGC
AACCCCCACTGGTTGGGGCATTGCCACCACCTGTCAGCTCCTTTCCGGGACTTTCGCTTTCCCCCTCCCT
ATTGCCACGGCGGAACTCATCGCCGCCTGCCTTGCCCGCTGCTGGACAGGGGCTCGGCTGTTGGGCACTG
ACAATTCCGTGGTGTTGTCGGGGAAATCATCGTCCTTTCCTTGGCTGCTCGCCTGTGTTGCCACCTGGAT
TCTGCGCGGGACGTCCTTCTGCTACGTCCCTTCGGCCCTCAATCCAGCGGACCTTCCTTCCCGCGGCCTG
CTGCCGGCTCTGCGGCCTCTTCCGCGTCTTCGCCTTCGCCCTCAGACGAGTCGGATCTCCCTTTGGGCCG
CCTCCCCGCATCGATACCGTCGACCTCGATCGAGACCTAGAAAAACATGGAGCAATCACAAGTAGCAATA
CAGCAGCTACCAATGCTGATTGTGCCTGGCTAGAAGCACAAGAGGAGGAGGAGGTGGGTTTTCCAGTCAC
ACCTCAGGTACCTTTAAGACCAATGACTTACAAGGCAGCTGTAGATCTTAGCCACTTTTTAAAAGAAAAG
GGGGGACTGGAAGGGCTAATTCACTCCCAACGAAGACAAGATCTGCTTTTTGCTTGTACTGGGTCTCTCT
GGTTAGACCAGATCTGAGCCTGGGAGCTCTCTGGCTAACTAGGGAACCCACTGCTTAAGCCTCAATAAAG
CTTGCCTTGAGTGCTTCAAGTAGTGTGTGCCCGTCTGTTGTGTGACTCTGGTAACTAGAGATCCCTCAGA
CCCTTTTAGTCAGTGTGGAAAATCTCTAGCAGTAGTAGTTCATGTCATCTTATTATTCAGTATTTATAAC
TTGCAAAGAAATGAATATCAGAGAGTGAGAGGAACTTGTTTATTGCAGCTTATAATGGTTACAAATAAAG
CAATAGCATCACAAATTTCACAAATAAAGCATTTTTTTCACTGCATTCTAGTTGTGGTTTGTCCAAACTC
ATCAATGTATCTTATCATGTCTGGCTCTAGCTATCCCGCCCCTAACTCCGCCCATCCCGCCCCTAACTCC
GCCCAGTTCCGCCCATTCTCCGCCCCATGGCTGACTAATTTTTTTTATTTATGCAGAGGCCGAGGCCGCC
TCGGCCTCTGAGCTATTCCAGAAGTAGTGAGGAGGCTTTTTTGGAGGCCTAGGGACGTACCCAATTCGCC
CTATAGTGAGTCGTATTACGCGCGCTCACTGGCCGTCGTTTTACAACGTCGTGACTGGGAAAACCCTGGC
GTTACCCAACTTAATCGCCTTGCAGCACATCCCCCTTTCGCCAGCTGGCGTAATAGCGAAGAGGCCCGCA
CCGATCGCCCTTCCCAACAGTTGCGCAGCCTGAATGGCGAATGGG
[124 nt withheld, positions 4666-4789]
C
[91 nt withheld, positions 4791-4881]
A
[49 nt withheld, positions 4883-4931]
CCTTTGACGTTGGAGTCCACGTTCTTT
[37 nt withheld, positions 4959-4995]
ACCCTATCTCGGTCTATTCTTTTGATTTATAAGGGATTTTGCCGATTTCGGCCTATTGGTTAAAAAATGA
GCTGATTTAACAAAAATTTAACGCGAATTTTAACAAAATATTAACGCTTACAATTTAGGTGGCACTTTTC
GGGGAAATGTGCGCGGAACCCCTATTTGTTTATTTTTCTAAATACATTCAAATATGTATCCGCTCATGAG
ACAATAACCCTGATAAATGCTTCAATAATATTGAAAAAGGAAGAGTATGAGTATTCAACATTTCCGTGTC
GCCCTTATTCCCTTTTTTGCGGCATTTTGCCTTCCTGTTTTTGCTCACCCAGAAACGCTGGTGAAAGTAA
AAGATGCTGAAGATCAGTTGGGTGCACGAGTGGGTTACATCGAACTGGATCTCAACAGCGGTAAGATCCT
TGAGAGTTTTCGCCCCGAAGAACGTTTTCCAATGATGAGCACTTTTAAAGTTCTGCTATGTGGCGCGGTA
TTATCCCGTATTGACGCCGGGCAAGAGCAACTCGGTCGCCGCATACACTATTCTCAGAATGACTTGGTTG
AGTACTCACCAGTCACAGAAAAGCATCTTACGGATGGCATGACAGTAAGAGAATTATGCAGTGCTGCCAT
AACCATGAGTGATAACACTGCGGCCAACTTACTTCTGACAACGATCGGAGGACCGAAGGAGCTAACCGCT
TTTTTGCACAACATGGGGGATCATGTAACTCGCCTTGATCGTTGGGAACCGGAGCTGAATGAAGCCATAC
CAAACGACGAGCGTGACACCACGATGCCTGTAGCAATGGCAACAACGTTGCGCAAACTATTAACTGGCGA
ACTACTTACTCTAGCTTCCCGGCAACAATTAATAGACTGGATGGAGGCGGATAAAGTTGCAGGACCACTT
CTGCGCTCGGCCCTTCCGGCTGGCTGGTTTATTGCTGATAAATCTGGAGCCGGTGAGCGTGGGTCTCGCG
GTATCATTGCAGCACTGGGGCCAGATGGTAAGCCCTCCCGTATCGTAGTTATCTACACGACGGGGAGTCA
GGCAACTATGGATGAACGAAATAGACAGATCGCTGAGATAGGTGCCTCACTGATTAAGCATTGGTAACTG
TCAGACCAAGTTTACTCATATATACTTTAGATTGATTTAAAACTTCATTTTTAATTTAAAAGGATCTAGG
TGAAGATCCTTTTTGATAATCTCATGACCAAAATCCCTTAACGTGAGTTTTCGTTCCACTGAGCGTCAGA
CCCCGTAGAAAAGATCAAAGGATCTTCTTGAGATCCTTTTTTTCTGCGCGTAATCTGCTGCTTGCAAACA
AAAAAACCACCGCTACCAGCGGTGGTTTGTTTGCCGGATCAAGAGCTACCAACTCTTTTTCCGAAGGTAA
CTGGCTTCAGCAGAGCGCAGATACCAAATACTGTTCTTCTAGTGTAGCCGTAGTTAGGCCACCACTTCAA
GAACTCTGTAGCACCGCCTACATACCTCGCTCTGCTAATCCTGTTACCAGTGGCTGCTGCCAGTGGCGAT
AAGTCGTGTCTTACCGGGTTGGACTCAAGACGATAGTTACCGGATAAGGCGCAGCGGTCGGGCTGAACGG
GGGGTTCGTGCACACAGCCCAGCTTGGAGCGAACGACCTACACCGAACTGAGATACCTACAGCGTGAGCT
ATGAGAAAGCGCCACGCTTCCCGAAGGGAGAAAGGCGGACAGGTATCCGGTAAGCGGCAGGGTCGGAACA
GGAGAGCGCACGAGGGAGCTTCCAGGGGGAAACGCCTGGTATCTTTATAGTCCTGTCGGGTTTCGCCACC
TCTGACTTGAGCGTCGATTTTTGTGATGCTCGTCAGGGGGGCGGAGCCTATGGAAAAACGCCAGCAACGC
GGCCTTTTTACGGTTCCTGGCCTTTTGCTGGCCTTTTGCTCACATGTTCTTTCCTGCGTTATCCCCTGAT
TCTGTGGATAACCGTATTACCGCCTTTGAGTGAGCTGATACCGCTCGCCGCAGCCGAACGACCGAGCGCA
GCGAGTCAGTGAGCGAGGAAGCGGAAGAGCGCCCAATACGCAAACCGCCTCTCCCCGCGCGTTGGCCGAT
TCATTAATGCAGCTGGCACGACAGGTTTCCCGACTGGAAAGCGGGCAGTGAGCGCAACGCAATTAATGTG
AGTTAGCTCACTCATTAGGCACCCCAGGCTTTACACTTTATGCTTCCGGCTCGTATGTTGTGTGGAATTG
TGAGCGGATAACAATTTCACACAGGAAACAGCTATGACCATGATTACGCCAAGCGCGCAATTAACCCTCA
CTAAAGGGAACAAAAGCTGGAGCTGCAAGCTTAATGTAGTCTTATGCAATACTCTTGTAGTCTTGCAACA
TGGTAACGATGAGTTAGCAACATGCCTTACAAGGAGAGAAAAAGCACCGTGCATGCCGATTGGTGGAAGT
AAGGTGGTACGATCGTGCCTTATTAGGAAGGCAACAGACGGGTCTGACATGGATTGGACGAACCACTGAA
TTGCCGCATTGCAGAGATATTGTATTTAAGTGCCTAGCTCGATACATAAACGGGTCTCTCTGGTTAGACC
AGATCTGAGCCTGGGAGCTCTCTGGCTAACTAGGGAACCCACTGCTTAAGCCTCAATAAAGCTTGCCTTG
AGTGCTTCAAGTAGTGTGTGCCCGTCTGTTGTGTGACTCTGGTAACTAGAGATCCCTCAGACCCTTTTAG
TCAGTGTGGAAAATCTCTAGCAGTGGCGCCCGAACAGGGACTTGAAAGCGAAAGGGAAACCAGAGGAGCT
CTCTCGACGCAGGACTCGGCTTGCTGAAGCGCGCACGGCAAGAGGCGAGGGGCGGCGACTGGTGAGTACG
CCAAAAATTTTGACTAGCGGAGGCTAGAAGGAGAGAGATGGGTGCGAGAGCGTCAGTATTAAGCGGGGGA
GAATTAGATCGCGATGGGAAAAAATTCGGTTAAGGCCAGGGGGAAAGAAAAAATATAAATTAAAACATAT
AGTATGGGCAAGCAGGGAGCTAGAACGATTCGCAGTTAATCCTGGCCTGTTAGAAACATCAGAAGGCTGT
AGACAAATACTGGGACAGCTACAACCATCCCTTCAGACAGGATCAGAAGAACTTAGATCATTATATAATA
CAGTAGCAACCCTCTATTGTGTGCATCAAAGGATAGAGATAAAAGACACCAAGGAAGCTTTAGACAAGAT
AGAGGAAGAGCAAAACAAAAGTAAGACCACCGCACAGCAAGCGGCCGCTGATCTTCAGACCTGGAGGAGG
AGATATGAGGGACAATTGGAGAAGTGAATTATATAAATATAAAGTAGTAAAAATTGAACCATTAGGAGTA
GCACCCACCAAGGCAAAGAGAAGAGTGGTGCAGAGAGAAAAAAGAGCAGTGGGAATAGGAGCTTTGTTCC
TTGGGTTCTTGGGAGCAGCAGGAAGCACTATGGGCGCAGCGTCAATGACGCTGACGGTACAGGCCAGACA
ATTATTGTCTGGTATAGTGCAGCAGCAGAACAATTTGCTGAGGGCTATTGAGGCGCAACAGCATCTGTTG
CAACTCACAGTCTGGGGCATCAAGCAGCTCCAGGCAAGAATCCTGGCTGTGGAAAGATACCTAAAGGATC
AACAGCTCCTGGGGATTTGGGGTTGCTCTGGAAAACTCATTTGCACCACTGCTGTGCCTTGGAATGCTAG
TTGGAGTAATAAATCTCTGGAACAGATTTGGAATCACACGACCTGGATGGAGTGGGACAGAGAAATTAAC
AATTACACAAGCTTAATACACTCCTTAATTGAAGAATCGCAAAACCAGCAAGAAAAGAATGAACAAGAAT
TATTGGAATTAGATAAATGGGCAAGTTTGTGGAATTGGTTTAACATAACAAATTGGCTGTGGTATATAAA
ATTATTCATAATGATAGTAGGAGGCTTGGTAGGTTTAAGAATAGTTTTTGCTGTACTTTCTATAGTGAAT
AGAGTTAGGCAGGGATATTCACCATTATCGTTTCAGACCCACCTCCCAACCCCGAGGGGACCCGACAGGC
CCGAAGGAATAGAAGAAGAAGGTGGAGAGAGAGACAGAGACAGATCCATTCGATTAGTGAACGGATCTCG
ACGGTATCGATCACGAGACTAGCCTCGAGCGGCCGCCCCCTTCACCGAGGGCCTATTTCCCATGATTCCT
TCATATTTGCATATACGATACAAGGCTGTTAGAGAGATAATTGGAATTAATTTGACTGTAAACACAAAGA
TATTAGTACAAAATACGTGACGTAGAAAGTAATAATTTCTTGGGTAGTTTGCAGTTTTAAAATTATGTTT
TAAAATGGACTATCATATGCTTACCGTAACTTGAAAGTATTTCGATTTCTTGGCTTTATATATCTTGTGG
AAAGGACGAAACACCGGATGAGAACCGAAGACTATATACTCGAG
